Addgene plasmid #111291: HsCLYBL(D320A)-FLAG
Purpose: mammalian expression
Depositing lab: Vamsi Mootha. Depositing organization: Massachusetts General Hospital. Publication: The Human Knockout Gene CLYBL Connects Itaconate to Vitamin B12. Shen H, Campanello GC, Flicker D, Grabarek Z, Hu J, Luo C, Banerjee R, Mootha VK. Cell. 2017 Nov 2;171(4):771-782.e11. doi: 10.1016/j.cell.2017.09.051. Epub 2017 Oct 19. PubMed 29056341.
Backbone
  Vector backbone: pLys1
  Backbone size w/o insert (bp): 7500
  Total vector size (bp): 8500
  Vector type: Mammalian Expression
Growth in bacteria
  Bacterial resistance: Ampicillin, 100 μg/mL
  Growth temperature: 37°C
  Growth strain: DH5alpha
  Copy number: Low Copy
Gene/Insert
  Gene/Insert name: human CLYBL D320A
  Species: H. sapiens (human)
  Insert size (bp): 1026
  Mutation: D320A
  Entrez Gene: CLYBL (a.k.a. CLB)
  Tag / fusion protein: linker and FLAG tag: TGGGSGGSGGSMDYKDDDDK (C terminal on backbone)
Terms and licenses: Academic/Nonprofit Terms; Industry Terms: Not Available to Industry
How to cite: HsCLYBL(D320A)-FLAG was a gift from Vamsi Mootha (Addgene plasmid # 111291 ; http://n2t.net/addgene:111291 ; RRID:Addgene_111291)
