[The description below was written by a language model from this plasmid's Addgene catalogue record and pLannotate feature annotations shown in this document.]
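Description:
HsCLYBL(D320A)-FLAG is a mammalian expression plasmid built on the pLys1 backbone, with a recorded total size of about 8.5 kb (the sequenced record is 8,410 nt). Although the catalogue lists it simply as a mammalian expression vector, the feature table shows the architecture of a third-generation, self-inactivating HIV-1 lentiviral transfer vector. An RSV promoter drives a truncated 5' LTR, followed by the Ψ packaging signal, a gag fragment, the Rev response element, a cPPT/CTS element and a ΔU3 3' LTR, with an SV40 polyadenylation signal and SV40 origin downstream. In bacteria it is maintained through a ColE1/pUC-type origin and selected with ampicillin via the β-lactamase gene. The catalogue describes it as low copy even though the annotated origin is a high-copy type. An f1 origin and leftover lac, T7 and T3 cloning-vector elements are also present.

The payload is the human CLYBL coding sequence (about 1 kb) carrying a D320A substitution, expressed from the CMV immediate-early promoter with a partial CMV enhancer. A U6 promoter fragment lies just upstream and appears to be a backbone remnant. The open reading frame is fused at its C terminus, through a flexible glycine/serine linker, to a FLAG epitope for detection or immunoprecipitation. Downstream, a human PGK promoter drives puromycin N-acetyltransferase, which allows selection of stably expressing cells. CLYBL is a mitochondrial citramalyl-CoA lyase that acts in the C5-dicarboxylate pathway detoxifying itaconate, a metabolite that poisons vitamin B12. The record does not state the functional effect of D320A. The construct would nonetheless serve for expressing this point mutant in mammalian cells for comparison with the wild-type enzyme, by transfection or probably by lentiviral transduction.
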