Features (pLannotate 1.2.2; 29 found; start..end, strand, type, name):
    243..364     +  polyA_signal   SV40 poly(A) signal: SV40 polyadenylation signal
    404..539     +  rep_origin     SV40 ori: SV40 origin of replication
    560..578     -  promoter       T7 promoter: promoter for bacteriophage T7 RNA polymerase
    586..741     +  CDS            lacZα (fragment): LacZα fragment of β-galactosidase; lacZ fragment
    746..1174    +  rep_origin     f1 ori (sequence partly withheld): f1 bacteriophage origin of replication; arrow indicates direction of (+) strand synthesis
   1227..1331    +  promoter       AmpR promoter: bla
   1332..2192    +  CDS            AmpR: β-lactamase; bla; confers resistance to ampicillin, carbenicillin, and related antibiotics
   2363..2951    +  rep_origin     ori: high-copy-number ColE1/pMB1/pBR322/pUC origin of replication
   3134..3226    +  CDS            lacI (fragment): lac repressor; lacI; The lac repressor binds to the lac operator to inhibit transcription in E. coli. This inhibition can be relieved by adding lactose or isopropyl-β-D-thiogalactopyranoside (IPTG).
   3239..3260    +  protein_bind   CAP binding site: CAP binding activates transcription in the presence of cAMP. E. coli catabolite activator protein
   3275..3305    +  promoter       lac promoter: promoter for the E. coli lac operon
   3313..3329    +  protein_bind   lac operator: The lac repressor binds to the lac operator to inhibit transcription in E. coli. This inhibition can be relieved by adding lactose or isopropyl-β-D-thiogalactopyranoside (IPTG). lac repressor encoded by lacI
   3374..3392    +  promoter       T3 promoter: promoter for bacteriophage T3 RNA polymerase
   3420..3646    +  promoter       RSV promoter: Rous sarcoma virus enhancer/promoter
   3647..3827    +  LTR            5' LTR (truncated): truncated 5' long terminal repeat (LTR) from HIV-1
   3874..3999    +  misc_feature   HIV-1 Ψ: packaging signal of human immunodeficiency virus type 1
   3983..4346    +  CDS            HIV-1 gag (fragment): gag protein from human immunodeficiency virus 1; gag
   4492..4725    +  misc_feature   RRE: The Rev response element (RRE) of HIV-1 allows for Rev-dependent mRNA export from the nucleus to the cytoplasm.
   5102..5202    +  CDS            Rev (fragment): human immunodeficiency virus 1 (HIV-1) Rev protein; rev; enhances nuclear export of unspliced and incompletely spliced viral mRNAs
   5252..5435    +  promoter       U6 promoter (fragment): RNA polymerase III promoter for human U6 snRNA
   5426..5560    +  enhancer       CMV enhancer (fragment): human cytomegalovirus immediate early enhancer; contains an 18-bp deletion relative to the standard CMV enhancer
   5561..5764    +  promoter       CMV promoter: human cytomegalovirus (CMV) immediate early promoter
   5793..6812    +  CDS            CLYBL: CLYBL_HUMAN - Also known as CLB. Experimental evidence at protein level: Swiss-Prot protein existence level 1. Mitochondrial citramalyl-CoA lyase indirectly involved in the vitamin B12 metabolism (PubMed:29056341). Converts citramalyl-CoA into acetyl-CoA and pyruvate in the C5-dicarboxylate catabolism pathway (PubMed:29056341). The C5-dicarboxylate catabolism pathway is required to detoxify itaconate, a vitamin B12-poisoning metabolite (PubMed:29056341). Also acts as a malate synthase in vitro, converting glyoxylate and acetyl-CoA to malate (PubMed:29056341, PubMed:24334609). Also displays mal
   6849..6872    +  CDS            FLAG: FLAG® epitope tag, followed by an enterokinase cleavage site
   6923..7040    +  misc_feature   cPPT/CTS: central polypurine tract and central termination sequence of HIV-1
   7089..7599    +  promoter       hPGK promoter: human phosphoglycerate kinase 1 promoter
   7621..8220    +  CDS            PuroR: puromycin N-acetyltransferase; pac from Streptomyces alboniger; confers resistance to puromycin
   8263..8346    +  CDS            nef (fragment): NEF_HV1Z2 - Experimental evidence at protein level: Swiss-Prot protein existence level 1. Extracellular Nef protein targets CD4(+) T-lymphocytes for apoptosis by interacting with CXCR4 surface receptors. From Human immunodeficiency virus type 1 group M subtype D (isolate Z2/CDC-Z34) (HIV-1).
   8348..171     +  LTR            3' LTR (ΔU3) (across the origin): self-inactivating 3' long terminal repeat (LTR) from HIV-1
>Addgene plasmid #111291 | HsCLYBL(D320A)-FLAG | addgene full sequence | sequence record 218594 | Addgene NGS Result
GGTTAGACCAGATCTGAGCCTGGGAGCTCTCTGGCTAACTAGGGAACCCACTGCTTAAGCCTCAATAAAG
CTTGCCTTGAGTGCTTCAAGTAGTGTGTGCCCGTCTGTTGTGTGACTCTGGTAACTAGAGATCCCTCAGA
CCCTTTTAGTCAGTGTGGAAAATCTCTAGCAGTAGTAGTTCATGTCATCTTATTATTCAGTATTTATAAC
TTGCAAAGAAATGAATATCAGAGAGTGAGAGGAACTTGTTTATTGCAGCTTATAATGGTTACAAATAAAG
CAATAGCATCACAAATTTCACAAATAAAGCATTTTTTTCACTGCATTCTAGTTGTGGTTTGTCCAAACTC
ATCAATGTATCTTATCATGTCTGGCTCTAGCTATCCCGCCCCTAACTCCGCCCATCCCGCCCCTAACTCC
GCCCAGTTCCGCCCATTCTCCGCCCCATGGCTGACTAATTTTTTTTATTTATGCAGAGGCCGAGGCCGCC
TCGGCCTCTGAGCTATTCCAGAAGTAGTGAGGAGGCTTTTTTGGAGGCCTAGGGACGTACCCAATTCGCC
CTATAGTGAGTCGTATTACGCGCGCTCACTGGCCGTCGTTTTACAACGTCGTGACTGGGAAAACCCTGGC
GTTACCCAACTTAATCGCCTTGCAGCACATCCCCCTTTCGCCAGCTGGCGTAATAGCGAAGAGGCCCGCA
CCGATCGCCCTTCCCAACAGTTGCGCAGCCTGAATGGCGAATGGG
[124 nt withheld, positions 746-869]
C
[91 nt withheld, positions 871-961]
A
[49 nt withheld, positions 963-1011]
CCTTTGACGTTGGAGTCCACGTTCTTT
[37 nt withheld, positions 1039-1075]
ACCCTATCTCGGTCTATTCTTTTGATTTATAAGGGATTTTGCCGATTTCGGCCTATTGGTTAAAAAATGA
GCTGATTTAACAAAAATTTAACGCGAATTTTAACAAAATATTAACGCTTACAATTTAGGTGGCACTTTTC
GGGGAAATGTGCGCGGAACCCCTATTTGTTTATTTTTCTAAATACATTCAAATATGTATCCGCTCATGAG
ACAATAACCCTGATAAATGCTTCAATAATATTGAAAAAGGAAGAGTATGAGTATTCAACATTTCCGTGTC
GCCCTTATTCCCTTTTTTGCGGCATTTTGCCTTCCTGTTTTTGCTCACCCAGAAACGCTGGTGAAAGTAA
AAGATGCTGAAGATCAGTTGGGTGCACGAGTGGGTTACATCGAACTGGATCTCAACAGCGGTAAGATCCT
TGAGAGTTTTCGCCCCGAAGAACGTTTTCCAATGATGAGCACTTTTAAAGTTCTGCTATGTGGCGCGGTA
TTATCCCGTATTGACGCCGGGCAAGAGCAACTCGGTCGCCGCATACACTATTCTCAGAATGACTTGGTTG
AGTACTCACCAGTCACAGAAAAGCATCTTACGGATGGCATGACAGTAAGAGAATTATGCAGTGCTGCCAT
AACCATGAGTGATAACACTGCGGCCAACTTACTTCTGACAACGATCGGAGGACCGAAGGAGCTAACCGCT
TTTTTGCACAACATGGGGGATCATGTAACTCGCCTTGATCGTTGGGAACCGGAGCTGAATGAAGCCATAC
CAAACGACGAGCGTGACACCACGATGCCTGTAGCAATGGCAACAACGTTGCGCAAACTATTAACTGGCGA
ACTACTTACTCTAGCTTCCCGGCAACAATTAATAGACTGGATGGAGGCGGATAAAGTTGCAGGACCACTT
CTGCGCTCGGCCCTTCCGGCTGGCTGGTTTATTGCTGATAAATCTGGAGCCGGTGAGCGTGGGTCTCGCG
GTATCATTGCAGCACTGGGGCCAGATGGTAAGCCCTCCCGTATCGTAGTTATCTACACGACGGGGAGTCA
GGCAACTATGGATGAACGAAATAGACAGATCGCTGAGATAGGTGCCTCACTGATTAAGCATTGGTAACTG
TCAGACCAAGTTTACTCATATATACTTTAGATTGATTTAAAACTTCATTTTTAATTTAAAAGGATCTAGG
TGAAGATCCTTTTTGATAATCTCATGACCAAAATCCCTTAACGTGAGTTTTCGTTCCACTGAGCGTCAGA
CCCCGTAGAAAAGATCAAAGGATCTTCTTGAGATCCTTTTTTTCTGCGCGTAATCTGCTGCTTGCAAACA
AAAAAACCACCGCTACCAGCGGTGGTTTGTTTGCCGGATCAAGAGCTACCAACTCTTTTTCCGAAGGTAA
CTGGCTTCAGCAGAGCGCAGATACCAAATACTGTTCTTCTAGTGTAGCCGTAGTTAGGCCACCACTTCAA
GAACTCTGTAGCACCGCCTACATACCTCGCTCTGCTAATCCTGTTACCAGTGGCTGCTGCCAGTGGCGAT
AAGTCGTGTCTTACCGGGTTGGACTCAAGACGATAGTTACCGGATAAGGCGCAGCGGTCGGGCTGAACGG
GGGGTTCGTGCACACAGCCCAGCTTGGAGCGAACGACCTACACCGAACTGAGATACCTACAGCGTGAGCT
ATGAGAAAGCGCCACGCTTCCCGAAGGGAGAAAGGCGGACAGGTATCCGGTAAGCGGCAGGGTCGGAACA
GGAGAGCGCACGAGGGAGCTTCCAGGGGGAAACGCCTGGTATCTTTATAGTCCTGTCGGGTTTCGCCACC
TCTGACTTGAGCGTCGATTTTTGTGATGCTCGTCAGGGGGGCGGAGCCTATGGAAAAACGCCAGCAACGC
GGCCTTTTTACGGTTCCTGGCCTTTTGCTGGCCTTTTGCTCACATGTTCTTTCCTGCGTTATCCCCTGAT
TCTGTGGATAACCGTATTACCGCCTTTGAGTGAGCTGATACCGCTCGCCGCAGCCGAACGACCGAGCGCA
GCGAGTCAGTGAGCGAGGAAGCGGAAGAGCGCCCAATACGCAAACCGCCTCTCCCCGCGCGTTGGCCGAT
TCATTAATGCAGCTGGCACGACAGGTTTCCCGACTGGAAAGCGGGCAGTGAGCGCAACGCAATTAATGTG
AGTTAGCTCACTCATTAGGCACCCCAGGCTTTACACTTTATGCTTCCGGCTCGTATGTTGTGTGGAATTG
TGAGCGGATAACAATTTCACACAGGAAACAGCTATGACCATGATTACGCCAAGCGCGCAATTAACCCTCA
CTAAAGGGAACAAAAGCTGGAGCTGCAAGCTTAATGTAGTCTTATGCAATACTCTTGTAGTCTTGCAACA
TGGTAACGATGAGTTAGCAACATGCCTTACAAGGAGAGAAAAAGCACCGTGCATGCCGATTGGTGGAAGT
AAGGTGGTACGATCGTGCCTTATTAGGAAGGCAACAGACGGGTCTGACATGGATTGGACGAACCACTGAA
TTGCCGCATTGCAGAGATATTGTATTTAAGTGCCTAGCTCGATACATAAACGGGTCTCTCTGGTTAGACC
AGATCTGAGCCTGGGAGCTCTCTGGCTAACTAGGGAACCCACTGCTTAAGCCTCAATAAAGCTTGCCTTG
AGTGCTTCAAGTAGTGTGTGCCCGTCTGTTGTGTGACTCTGGTAACTAGAGATCCCTCAGACCCTTTTAG
TCAGTGTGGAAAATCTCTAGCAGTGGCGCCCGAACAGGGACTTGAAAGCGAAAGGGAAACCAGAGGAGCT
CTCTCGACGCAGGACTCGGCTTGCTGAAGCGCGCACGGCAAGAGGCGAGGGGCGGCGACTGGTGAGTACG
CCAAAAATTTTGACTAGCGGAGGCTAGAAGGAGAGAGATGGGTGCGAGAGCGTCAGTATTAAGCGGGGGA
GAATTAGATCGCGATGGGAAAAAATTCGGTTAAGGCCAGGGGGAAAGAAAAAATATAAATTAAAACATAT
AGTATGGGCAAGCAGGGAGCTAGAACGATTCGCAGTTAATCCTGGCCTGTTAGAAACATCAGAAGGCTGT
AGACAAATACTGGGACAGCTACAACCATCCCTTCAGACAGGATCAGAAGAACTTAGATCATTATATAATA
CAGTAGCAACCCTCTATTGTGTGCATCAAAGGATAGAGATAAAAGACACCAAGGAAGCTTTAGACAAGAT
AGAGGAAGAGCAAAACAAAAGTAAGACCACCGCACAGCAAGCGGCCGCTGATCTTCAGACCTGGAGGAGG
AGATATGAGGGACAATTGGAGAAGTGAATTATATAAATATAAAGTAGTAAAAATTGAACCATTAGGAGTA
GCACCCACCAAGGCAAAGAGAAGAGTGGTGCAGAGAGAAAAAAGAGCAGTGGGAATAGGAGCTTTGTTCC
TTGGGTTCTTGGGAGCAGCAGGAAGCACTATGGGCGCAGCGTCAATGACGCTGACGGTACAGGCCAGACA
ATTATTGTCTGGTATAGTGCAGCAGCAGAACAATTTGCTGAGGGCTATTGAGGCGCAACAGCATCTGTTG
CAACTCACAGTCTGGGGCATCAAGCAGCTCCAGGCAAGAATCCTGGCTGTGGAAAGATACCTAAAGGATC
AACAGCTCCTGGGGATTTGGGGTTGCTCTGGAAAACTCATTTGCACCACTGCTGTGCCTTGGAATGCTAG
TTGGAGTAATAAATCTCTGGAACAGATTTGGAATCACACGACCTGGATGGAGTGGGACAGAGAAATTAAC
AATTACACAAGCTTAATACACTCCTTAATTGAAGAATCGCAAAACCAGCAAGAAAAGAATGAACAAGAAT
TATTGGAATTAGATAAATGGGCAAGTTTGTGGAATTGGTTTAACATAACAAATTGGCTGTGGTATATAAA
ATTATTCATAATGATAGTAGGAGGCTTGGTAGGTTTAAGAATAGTTTTTGCTGTACTTTCTATAGTGAAT
AGAGTTAGGCAGGGATATTCACCATTATCGTTTCAGACCCACCTCCCAACCCCGAGGGGACCCGACAGGC
CCGAAGGAATAGAAGAAGAAGGTGGAGAGAGAGACAGAGACAGATCCATTCGATTAGTGAACGGATCTCG
ACGGTATCGATCACGAGACTAGCCTCGAGCGGCCGCCCCCTTCACCGAGGGCCTATTTCCCATGATTCCT
TCATATTTGCATATACGATACAAGGCTGTTAGAGAGATAATTGGAATTAATTTGACTGTAAACACAAAGA
TATTAGTACAAAATACGTGACGTAGAAAGTAATAATTTCTTGGGTAGTTTGCAGTTTTAAAATTATGTTT
TAAAATGGACTATCATATGCCAAGTACGCCCCCTATTGACGTCAATGACGGTAAATGGCCCGCCTGGCAT
TATGCCCAGTACATGACCTTATGGGACTTTCCTACTTGGCAGTACATCTACGTATTAGTCATCGCTATTA
CCATGGTGATGCGGTTTTGGCAGTACATCAATGGGCGTGGATAGCGGTTTGACTCACGGGGATTTCCAAG
TCTCCACCCCATTGACGTCAATGGGAGTTTGTTTTGGCACCAAAATCAACGGGACTTTCCAAAATGTCGT
AACAACTCCGCCCCATTGACGCAAATGGGCGGTAGGCGTGTACGGTGGGAGGTCTATATAAGCAGAGCTG
GTTTAGTGAACCGTCAGATCCGCTAGCATGGCGCTACGTCTGCTGCGGAGGGCGGCGCGCGGAGCTGCGG
CGGCGGCGCTGCTGAGGCTGAAAGCGTCTCTAGCAGCTGATATCCCCAGACTTGGATATAGTTCCTCATC
CCATCACAAGTACATCCCCCGGAGGGCAGTGCTATACGTTCCAGGAAATGATGAAAAGAAAATAAAGAAG
ATTCCATCCCTGAATGTAGATTGTGCAGTGCTCGACTGTGAGGATGGAGTGGCTGCAAACAAAAAGAATG
AAGCTCGACTGAGAATTGTAAAAACTCTTGAAGACATTGATCTGGGCCCTACTGAAAAATGTGTGAGAGT
CAACTCAGTTTCCAGTGGTCTGGCGGAAGAAGACCTAGAGACCCTTTTGCAATCCCGGGTCCTTCCTTCC
AGCCTGATGCTACCAAAGGTGGAAAGTCCTGAAGAAATCCAGTGGTTTGCAGACAAATTTTCATTCCACT
TAAAAGGCCGAAAACTTGAACAACCAATGAATTTAATCCCTTTTGTGGAAACTGCAATGGGTTTGCTCAA
TTTTAAGGCAGTGTGTGAAGAAACCCTGAAGGTCGGGCCTCAAGTAGGTCTCTTTCTAGATGCAGTCGTT
TTTGGAGGAGAAGACTTTCGAGCCAGCATAGGGGCCACGTCGAGTAAAGAAACCCTGGATATTCTCTACG
CCCGGCAAAAGATTGTTGTCATAGCGAAAGCCTTTGGTCTCCAAGCCATAGATCTGGTGTACATTGACTT
TCGAGATGGAGCTGGGCTGCTTAGACAGTCACGAGAAGGAGCCGCCATGGGCTTCACTGGTAAGCAGGTG
ATTCACCCTAACCAAATTGCCGTGGTCCAGGAGCAGTTTTCTCCTTCCCCTGAAAAAATTAAGTGGGCTG
AAGAACTGATTGCTGCCTTTAAAGAACATCAACAATTAGGAAAGGGGGCCTTTACTTTCCAAGGGAGTAT
GATCGCCATGCCATTACTGAAGCAGGCCCAGAACACTGTTACGCTTGCCACCTCCATCAAGGAAAAAACC
GGGGGTGGATCTGGTGGATCTGGTGGATCTATGGATTACAAGGATGACGATGACAAGTAAGGTACCGAAT
TCTCGACCTCGAGACAAATGGCAGTATTCATCCACAATTTTAAAAGAAAAGGGGGGATTGGGGGGTACAG
TGCAGGGGAAAGAATAGTAGACATAATAGCAACAGACATACAAACTAAAGAATTACAAAAACAAATTACA
AAAATTCAAAATTTTCGGGTTTATTACAGGGACAGCAGAGATCCACTTTGGCCGCGGCTCGAGGGGGTTG
GGGTTGCGCCTTTTCCAAGGCAGCCCTGGGTTTGCGCAGGGACGCGGCTGCTCTGGGCGTGGTTCCGGGA
AACGCAGCGGCGCCGACCCTGGGTCTCGCACATTCTTCACGTCCGTTCGCAGCGTCACCCGGATCTTCGC
CGCTACCCTTGTGGGCCCCCCGGCGACGCTTCCTGCTCCGCCCCTAAGTCGGGAAGGTTCCTTGCGGTTC
GCGGCGTGCCGGACGTGACAAACGGAAGCCGCACGTCTCACTAGTACCCTCGCAGACGGACAGCGCCAGG
GAGCAATGGCAGCGCGCCGACCGCGATGGGCTGTGGCCAATAGCGGCTGCTCAGCAGGGCGCGCCGAGAG
CAGCGGCCGGGAAGGGGCGGTGCGGGAGGCGGGGTGTGGGGCGGTAGTGTGGGCCCTGTTCCTGCCCGCG
CGGTGTTCCGCATTCTGCAAGCCTCCGGAGCGCACGTCGGCAGTCGGCTCCCTCGTTGACCGAATCACCG
ACCTCTCTCCCCAGGGGGATCCACCGGAGCTTACCATGACCGAGTACAAGCCCACGGTGCGCCTCGCCAC
CCGCGACGACGTCCCCAGGGCCGTACGCACCCTCGCCGCCGCGTTCGCCGACTACCCCGCCACGCGCCAC
ACCGTCGATCCGGACCGCCACATCGAGCGGGTCACCGAGCTGCAAGAACTCTTCCTCACGCGCGTCGGGC
TCGACATCGGCAAGGTGTGGGTCGCGGACGACGGCGCCGCGGTGGCGGTCTGGACCACGCCGGAGAGCGT
CGAAGCGGGGGCGGTGTTCGCCGAGATCGGCCCGCGCATGGCCGAGTTGAGCGGTTCCCGGCTGGCCGCG
CAGCAACAGATGGAAGGCCTCCTGGCGCCGCACCGGCCCAAGGAGCCCGCGTGGTTCCTGGCCACCGTCG
GCGTCTCGCCCGACCACCAGGGCAAGGGTCTGGGCAGCGCCGTCGTGCTCCCCGGAGTGGAGGCGGCCGA
GCGCGCCGGGGTGCCCGCCTTCCTGGAGACCTCCGCGCCCCGCAACCTCCCCTTCTACGAGCGGCTCGGC
TTCACCGTCACCGCCGACGTCGAGGTGCCCGAAGGACCGCGCACCTGGTGCATGACCCGCAAGCCCGGTG
CCTGACGCCCGCCCCACGACCCGCAGCGCCCGACCGAAAGGAGCGCACGACCCCATGCATCGGTACCTTT
AAGACCAATGACTTACAAGGCAGCTGTAGATCTTAGCCACTTTTTAAAAGAAAAGGGGGGACTGGAAGGG
CTAATTCACTCCCAACGAAGACAAGATCTGCTTTTTGCTTGTACTGGGTCTCTCT
